>Addgene plasmid #132151 | pDONR221_SLC28A3 | addgene full sequence | sequence record 262968 | Addgene NGS Result
CTTTCCTGCGTTATCCCCTGATTCTGTGGATAACCGTATTACCGCCTTTGAGTGAGCTGATACCGCTCGC
CGCAGCCGAACGACCGAGCGCAGCGAGTCAGTGAGCGAGGAAGCGGAAGAGCGCCCAATACGCAAACCGC
CTCTCCCCGCGCGTTGGCCGATTCATTAATGCAGCTGGCACGACAGGTTTCCCGACTGGAAAGCGGGCAG
TGAGCGCAACGCAATTAATACGCGTACCGCTAGCCAGGAAGAGTTTGTAGAAACGCAAAAAGGCCATCCG
TCAGGATGGCCTTCTGCTTAGTTTGATGCCTGGCAGTTTATGGCGGGCGTCCTGCCCGCCACCCTCCGGG
CCGTTGCTTCACAACGTTCAAATCCGCTCCCGGCGGATTTGTCCTACTCAGGAGAGCGTTCACCGACAAA
CAACAGATAAAACGAAAGGCCCAGTCTTCCGACTGAGCCTTTCGTTTTATTTGATGCCTGGCAGTTCCCT
ACTCTCGCGTTAACGCTAGCATGGATGTTTTCCCAGTCACGACGTTGTAAAACGACGGCCAGTCTTAAGC
TCGGGCCCCAAATAATGATTTTATTTTGACTGATAGTGACCTGTTCGTTGCAACACATTGATGAGCAATG
CTTTTTTATAATGCCAACTTTGTACAAAAAAGCAGGCTCCACCATGGAGCTGCGGAGCACCGCAGCACCT
AGAGCAGAGGGCTACTCCAACGTGGGCTTCCAGAACGAGGAGAATTTTCTGGAGAACGAGAATACATCCG
GCAACAATTCCATCCGGTCTAGAGCCGTGCAGTCTAGGGAGCACACCAACACAAAGCAGGATGAGGAGCA
GGTGACCGTGGAGCAGGACTCCCCAAGGAATCGCGAGCACATGGAGGACGATGACGAGGAGATGCAGCAG
AAGGGCTGCCTGGAGCGGAGATACGATACAGTGTGCGGCTTCTGTAGGAAGCACAAGACCACACTGCGCC
ACATCATCTGGGGCATCCTGCTGGCCGGCTACCTGGTCATGGTCATCAGCGCCTGCGTGCTGAACTTCCA
CCGGGCCCTGCCTCTGTTTGTGATCACCGTGGCCGCCATCTTCTTTGTGGTGTGGGATCACCTGATGGCC
AAGTACGAGCACAGAATCGACGAGATGCTGTCTCCAGGCAGGCGCCTGCTGAATAGCCACTGGTTCTGGC
TGAAGTGGGTCATCTGGAGCTCCCTGGTGCTGGCCGTGATCTTCTGGTTGGCTTTCGATACAGCTAAGCT
TGGACAGCAGCAGCTGGTGTCTTTTGGCGGCCTGATCATGTATATCGTGCTGCTGTTCCTGTTTAGCAAG
TACCCCACCAGGGTGTATTGGAGGCCTGTGCTGTGGGGAATCGGACTGCAGTTCCTGCTGGGACTGCTGA
TCCTGCGGACAGATCCCGGCTTCATCGCCTTTGACTGGCTGGGCAGACAGGTGCAGACCTTCCTGGAGTA
CACAGATGCCGGCGCCTCCTTCGTGTTTGGCGAGAAGTATAAGGACCACTTCTTTGCCTTTAAGGTGCTG
CCTATCGTGGTGTTCTTTTCCACCGTGATGTCTATGCTGTACTATCTGGGCCTGATGCAGTGGATCATCA
GGAAAGTGGGCTGGATCATGCTGGTGACCACAGGCTCTAGCCCAATCGAGAGCGTGGTGGCATCCGGAAA
CATCTTTGTGGGACAGACCGAGAGCCCTCTGCTGGTGCGCCCATACCTGCCTTATATCACAAAGTCCGAG
CTGCACGCCATCATGACCGCCGGCTTCTCCACAATCGCCGGCTCTGTGCTGGGCGCCTACATCTCTTTTG
GCGTGCCATCCTCTCACCTGCTGACCGCCAGCGTGATGTCCGCCCCAGCAAGCCTGGCAGCAGCAAAGCT
GTTCTGGCCAGAGACCGAGAAGCCCAAGATCACACTGAAGAACGCCATGAAGATGGAGTCTGGCGATAGC
GGCAATCTGCTGGAGGCAGCAACACAGGGAGCAAGCTCCTCTATCAGCCTGGTGGCCAACATCGCCGTGA
ATCTGATCGCCTTCCTGGCCCTGCTGTCCTTTATGAACTCCGCCCTGTCTTGGTTCGGCAATATGTTTGA
TTACCCTCAGCTGAGCTTCGAGCTGATCTGCTCCTACATCTTTATGCCATTCTCTTTTATGATGGGCGTG
GAGTGGCAGGACAGCTTCATGGTGGCCCGGCTGATCGGCTACAAGACCTTCTTTAACGAGTTTGTGGCCT
ATGAGCACCTGAGCAAGTGGATCCACCTGAGGAAGGAGGGCGGCCCAAAGTTCGTGAACGGCGTGCAGCA
GTACATCAGCATCCGCTCCGAGATCATCGCCACCTATGCCCTGTGCGGCTTTGCCAATATCGGATCCCTG
GGAATCGTGATCGGAGGACTGACATCTATGGCACCAAGCCGGAAGAGAGATATCGCAAGCGGAGCCGTGA
GAGCCCTGATCGCAGGAACCGTGGCATGCTTCATGACAGCCTGTATCGCCGGCATCCTGAGCTCCACCCC
AGTGGACATCAACTGTCACCACGTGCTGGAGAACGCCTTCAATTCCACATTTCCCGGCAATACCACAAAA
GTGATCGCCTGCTGTCAGTCTCTGCTGTCTAGCACCGTGGCCAAGGGCCCTGGCGAAGTGATCCCAGGCG
GCAATCACTCTCTGTATAGCCTGAAGGGCTGCTGTACCCTGCTGAACCCCTCCACATTCAACTGTAATGG
CATCTCTAATACATTTGACCCAGCTTTCTTGTACAAAGTTGGCATTATAAGAAAGCATTGCTTATCAATT
TGTTGCAACGAACAGGTCACTATCAGTCAAAATAAAATCATTATTTGCCATCCAGCTGATATCCCCTATA
GTGAGTCGTATTACATGGTCATAGCTGTTTCCTGGCAGCTCTGGCCCGTGTCTCAAAATCTCTGATGTTA
CATTGCACAAGATAAAAATATATCATCATGAACAATAAAACTGTCTGCTTACATAAACAGTAATACAAGG
GGTGTTATGAGCCATATTCAACGGGAAACGTCGAGGCCGCGATTAAATTCCAACATGGATGCTGATTTAT
ATGGGTATAAATGGGCTCGCGATAATGTCGGGCAATCAGGTGCGACAATCTATCGCTTGTATGGGAAGCC
CGATGCGCCAGAGTTGTTTCTGAAACATGGCAAAGGTAGCGTTGCCAATGATGTTACAGATGAGATGGTC
AGACTAAACTGGCTGACGGAATTTATGCCTCTTCCGACCATCAAGCATTTTATCCGTACTCCTGATGATG
CATGGTTACTCACCACTGCGATCCCCGGAAAAACAGCATTCCAGGTATTAGAAGAATATCCTGATTCAGG
TGAAAATATTGTTGATGCGCTGGCAGTGTTCCTGCGCCGGTTGCATTCGATTCCTGTTTGTAATTGTCCT
TTTAACAGCGATCGCGTATTTCGTCTCGCTCAGGCGCAATCACGAATGAATAACGGTTTGGTTGATGCGA
GTGATTTTGATGACGAGCGTAATGGCTGGCCTGTTGAACAAGTCTGGAAAGAAATGCATAAACTTTTGCC
ATTCTCACCGGATTCAGTCGTCACTCATGGTGATTTCTCACTTGATAACCTTATTTTTGACGAGGGGAAA
TTAATAGGTTGTATTGATGTTGGACGAGTCGGAATCGCAGACCGATACCAGGATCTTGCCATCCTATGGA
ACTGCCTCGGTGAGTTTTCTCCTTCATTACAGAAACGGCTTTTTCAAAAATATGGTATTGATAATCCTGA
TATGAATAAATTGCAGTTTCATTTGATGCTCGATGAGTTTTTCTAATCAGAATTGGTTAATTGGTTGTAA
CACTGGCAGAGCATTACGCTGACTTGACGGGACGGCGCAAGCTCATGACCAAAATCCCTTAACGTGAGTT
ACGCGTCGTTCCACTGAGCGTCAGACCCCGTAGAAAAGATCAAAGGATCTTCTTGAGATCCTTTTTTTCT
GCGCGTAATCTGCTGCTTGCAAACAAAAAAACCACCGCTACCAGCGGTGGTTTGTTTGCCGGATCAAGAG
CTACCAACTCTTTTTCCGAAGGTAACTGGCTTCAGCAGAGCGCAGATACCAAATACTGTTCTTCTAGTGT
AGCCGTAGTTAGGCCACCACTTCAAGAACTCTGTAGCACCGCCTACATACCTCGCTCTGCTAATCCTGTT
ACCAGTGGCTGCTGCCAGTGGCGATAAGTCGTGTCTTACCGGGTTGGACTCAAGACGATAGTTACCGGAT
AAGGCGCAGCGGTCGGGCTGAACGGGGGGTTCGTGCACACAGCCCAGCTTGGAGCGAACGACCTACACCG
AACTGAGATACCTACAGCGTGAGCTATGAGAAAGCGCCACGCTTCCCGAAGGGAGAAAGGCGGACAGGTA
TCCGGTAAGCGGCAGGGTCGGAACAGGAGAGCGCACGAGGGAGCTTCCAGGGGGAAACGCCTGGTATCTT
TATAGTCCTGTCGGGTTTCGCCACCTCTGACTTGAGCGTCGATTTTTGTGATGCTCGTCAGGGGGGCGGA
GCCTATGGAAAAACGCCAGCAACGCGGCCTTTTTACGGTTCCTGGCCTTTTGCTGGCCTTTTGCTCACAT
GTT
Features (pLannotate 1.2.2; 10 found; start..end, strand, type, name):
    121..213     +  CDS            lacI (fragment): lac repressor; lacI; The lac repressor binds to the lac operator to inhibit transcription in E. coli. This inhibition can be relieved by adding lactose or isopropyl-β-D-thiogalactopyranoside (IPTG).
    268..295     -  terminator     rrnB T2 terminator: transcription terminator T2 from the E. coli rrnB gene
    427..470     +  terminator     rrnB T1 terminator: Escherichia coli rrnB; transcription terminator T1 from the E. coli rrnB gene
    517..553     -  CDS            lacZα (fragment): LacZα fragment of β-galactosidase; lacZ fragment
    569..668     +  protein_bind   attL1: mutant version of attL; recombination site for the Gateway® LR reaction LR Clonase™
    674..2746    +  CDS            SLC28A3: S28A3_HUMAN - Also known as CNT3. Experimental evidence at protein level: Swiss-Prot protein existence level 1. Sodium-dependent, pyrimidine- and purine-selective. Involved in the homeostasis of endogenous nucleosides. Exhibits the transport characteristics of the nucleoside transport system cib or N3 subtype (N3/cib) (with marked transport of both thymidine and inosine). Employs a 2:1 sodium/nucleoside ratio. Also able to transport gemcitabine, 3'- azido-3'-deoxythymidine (AZT), ribavirin and 3-deazauridine. From Homo sapiens (Human).
   2748..2847    -  protein_bind   attL2: mutant version of attL; recombination site for the Gateway® LR reaction LR Clonase™
   2865..2883    -  promoter       T7 promoter: promoter for bacteriophage T7 RNA polymerase
   3017..3826    +  CDS            KanR: aminoglycoside phosphotransferase; aph(3')-Ia; confers resistance to kanamycin in bacteria or G418 (Geneticin®) in eukaryotes
   3973..4561    +  rep_origin     ori: high-copy-number ColE1/pMB1/pBR322/pUC origin of replication
