[The description below was written by a language model from this plasmid's Addgene catalogue record and pLannotate feature annotations shown in this document.]
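Description:
pDONR221_SLC28A3 is a Gateway entry clone built on the commercial pDONR221 backbone, carrying a codon-optimized open reading frame for human SLC28A3 (also known as CNT3). It belongs to a consortium-generated collection of solute carrier transporter clones. The plasmid totals about 4.6 kb, is propagated in E. coli at high copy from a ColE1/pUC-type origin, and is selected with kanamycin through an aminoglycoside phosphotransferase (KanR) gene. Although the catalogue lists the vector type as mammalian expression, the annotated features show no eukaryotic promoter or polyadenylation signal. The plasmid therefore functions as a shuttle for the ORF rather than as an expression vector in its own right.

The 2,073 bp SLC28A3 coding sequence sits between attL1 and attL2 sites, the recombination sites used in the Gateway LR reaction. LR Clonase can thus transfer the ORF directionally into any attR-containing destination vector that supplies the desired promoter, tags or selection markers. Upstream of the cassette, rrnB T1 and T2 transcription terminators insulate the insert from read-through transcription in bacteria, which helps with stable maintenance of membrane protein ORFs. A T7 promoter lies downstream of attL2 in the reverse orientation, and short lacI and lacZα fragments are backbone remnants. M13 forward and reverse priming sites flank the insert for sequence verification.

The encoded protein is a sodium-dependent concentrative nucleoside transporter that accepts both purine and pyrimidine nucleosides. It also carries nucleoside-analogue drugs such as gemcitabine, AZT and ribavirin. The stated purpose of the clone is subcloning the ORF into custom expression vectors, in keeping with the collection's focus on SLC transporters in drug discovery.
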