Addgene plasmid #132151: pDONR221_SLC28A3
Purpose: Gateway entry clone with codon-optimized ORF sequence for subcloning into custom expression vectors
Depositing lab: RESOLUTE Consortium & Giulio Superti-Furga. Depositing organization: CeMM Research Center for Molecular Medicine. Publication: The RESOLUTE consortium: unlocking SLC transporters for drug discovery. Superti-Furga G, Lackner D, Wiedmer T, Ingles-Prieto A, Barbosa B, Girardi E, Goldmann U, Gurtl B, Klavins K, Klimek C, Lindinger S, Lineiro-Retes E, Muller AC, Onstein S, Redinger G, Reil D, Sedlyarov V, Wolf G, Crawford M, Everley R, ... Steppan CM. Nat Rev Drug Discov. 2020 Jul;19(7):429-430. doi: 10.1038/d41573-020-00056-6. PubMed 32265506.
Backbone
  Vector backbone: pDONR221
  Backbone manufacturer: Thermo Fisher Scientific
  Backbone size w/o insert (bp): 2550
  Vector type: Mammalian Expression
Growth in bacteria
  Bacterial resistance: Kanamycin, 50 μg/mL
  Growth temperature: 37°C
  Growth strain: Stbl3
  Copy number: High Copy
Gene/Insert
  Gene/Insert name: SLC28A3 (alt name: CNT3)
  Species: H. sapiens (human)
  Insert size (bp): 2073
  Entrez Gene: SLC28A3 (a.k.a. CNT3)
  Cloning method: Gateway Cloning
  Sequencing primers: 5′ M13-fwd; 3′ M13-rev
Terms and licenses: Academic/Nonprofit Terms; Industry Terms
Depositor comments: For more information on the full Resolute plasmid collection, please see www.addgene.org/depositor-collections/re-solute/. Please provide your feedback on this plasmid to the RESOLUTE consortium by filling out their RESOLUTE repository feedback form: https://forms.office.com/Pages/ResponsePage.aspx?id=0e05yklzmkS7rjFGQL4N7z4feCLQvEJAmVcOCM_u885UN1JJRko0Ukg4TVQwNTZLOUxPQVJWT1NHUCQlQCN0PWcu
How to cite: pDONR221_SLC28A3 was a gift from RESOLUTE Consortium & Giulio Superti-Furga (Addgene plasmid # 132151 ; http://n2t.net/addgene:132151 ; RRID:Addgene_132151)
