>Addgene plasmid #132151 | pDONR221_SLC28A3 | depositor partial sequence | sequence record 253702 | Codon-optimized ORF of SLC28A3
ATGGAGCTGCGGAGCACCGCAGCACCTAGAGCAGAGGGCTACTCCAACGTGGGCTTCCAGAACGAGGAGA
ATTTTCTGGAGAACGAGAATACATCCGGCAACAATTCCATCCGGTCTAGAGCCGTGCAGTCTAGGGAGCA
CACCAACACAAAGCAGGATGAGGAGCAGGTGACCGTGGAGCAGGACTCCCCAAGGAATCGCGAGCACATG
GAGGACGATGACGAGGAGATGCAGCAGAAGGGCTGCCTGGAGCGGAGATACGATACAGTGTGCGGCTTCT
GTAGGAAGCACAAGACCACACTGCGCCACATCATCTGGGGCATCCTGCTGGCCGGCTACCTGGTCATGGT
CATCAGCGCCTGCGTGCTGAACTTCCACCGGGCCCTGCCTCTGTTTGTGATCACCGTGGCCGCCATCTTC
TTTGTGGTGTGGGATCACCTGATGGCCAAGTACGAGCACAGAATCGACGAGATGCTGTCTCCAGGCAGGC
GCCTGCTGAATAGCCACTGGTTCTGGCTGAAGTGGGTCATCTGGAGCTCCCTGGTGCTGGCCGTGATCTT
CTGGTTGGCTTTCGATACAGCTAAGCTTGGACAGCAGCAGCTGGTGTCTTTTGGCGGCCTGATCATGTAT
ATCGTGCTGCTGTTCCTGTTTAGCAAGTACCCCACCAGGGTGTATTGGAGGCCTGTGCTGTGGGGAATCG
GACTGCAGTTCCTGCTGGGACTGCTGATCCTGCGGACAGATCCCGGCTTCATCGCCTTTGACTGGCTGGG
CAGACAGGTGCAGACCTTCCTGGAGTACACAGATGCCGGCGCCTCCTTCGTGTTTGGCGAGAAGTATAAG
GACCACTTCTTTGCCTTTAAGGTGCTGCCTATCGTGGTGTTCTTTTCCACCGTGATGTCTATGCTGTACT
ATCTGGGCCTGATGCAGTGGATCATCAGGAAAGTGGGCTGGATCATGCTGGTGACCACAGGCTCTAGCCC
AATCGAGAGCGTGGTGGCATCCGGAAACATCTTTGTGGGACAGACCGAGAGCCCTCTGCTGGTGCGCCCA
TACCTGCCTTATATCACAAAGTCCGAGCTGCACGCCATCATGACCGCCGGCTTCTCCACAATCGCCGGCT
CTGTGCTGGGCGCCTACATCTCTTTTGGCGTGCCATCCTCTCACCTGCTGACCGCCAGCGTGATGTCCGC
CCCAGCAAGCCTGGCAGCAGCAAAGCTGTTCTGGCCAGAGACCGAGAAGCCCAAGATCACACTGAAGAAC
GCCATGAAGATGGAGTCTGGCGATAGCGGCAATCTGCTGGAGGCAGCAACACAGGGAGCAAGCTCCTCTA
TCAGCCTGGTGGCCAACATCGCCGTGAATCTGATCGCCTTCCTGGCCCTGCTGTCCTTTATGAACTCCGC
CCTGTCTTGGTTCGGCAATATGTTTGATTACCCTCAGCTGAGCTTCGAGCTGATCTGCTCCTACATCTTT
ATGCCATTCTCTTTTATGATGGGCGTGGAGTGGCAGGACAGCTTCATGGTGGCCCGGCTGATCGGCTACA
AGACCTTCTTTAACGAGTTTGTGGCCTATGAGCACCTGAGCAAGTGGATCCACCTGAGGAAGGAGGGCGG
CCCAAAGTTCGTGAACGGCGTGCAGCAGTACATCAGCATCCGCTCCGAGATCATCGCCACCTATGCCCTG
TGCGGCTTTGCCAATATCGGATCCCTGGGAATCGTGATCGGAGGACTGACATCTATGGCACCAAGCCGGA
AGAGAGATATCGCAAGCGGAGCCGTGAGAGCCCTGATCGCAGGAACCGTGGCATGCTTCATGACAGCCTG
TATCGCCGGCATCCTGAGCTCCACCCCAGTGGACATCAACTGTCACCACGTGCTGGAGAACGCCTTCAAT
TCCACATTTCCCGGCAATACCACAAAAGTGATCGCCTGCTGTCAGTCTCTGCTGTCTAGCACCGTGGCCA
AGGGCCCTGGCGAAGTGATCCCAGGCGGCAATCACTCTCTGTATAGCCTGAAGGGCTGCTGTACCCTGCT
GAACCCCTCCACATTCAACTGTAATGGCATCTCTAATACATTT
